>Addgene plasmid #195058 | BPTI-21 | addgene full sequence | sequence record 388061 | Addgene NGS Result
TAATACGACTCACTATAGGGAGACCACAACGGTTTCCCTCTAGAAATAATTTTGTTTAACTTTAAGAAGG
AGATATACATATGCATCACCATCACCATCACCATCACCATAAAGCAATTTTCGTACTGAAAGGTTCACTG
GACAGAGATCTCGACAGCCGTATTGAACTGGAACTGCGTACCGATCATAAAGAGCTGTCTGAACATCTGC
TGCTGGTTGATCTCGCCCGTAATGATCTGGCACGCATTGCTACCCCCGGCAGCCGCTACGTCGCCGATCT
CACCAAAGTTGACCGTTATTCCTATGTGCTGCACCTCGTCTCTCGCGTAGTCGGCGAACTGCGTCACGAT
CTTGACGCCCTGCACGCTTATCGCGCCGCTCTGAATCTGGGGACGTTAAGCGGTGCGCCGAAAGTACGCG
CTAAGCTTTGGATGCGCCCGGCATTCTGCCTGGAACCACCGTACGCAGGTCCGGCGAAAGCGCGCATCAT
CCGTTACTTCTACAACGCTGCCGCAGGCGCCGCTCAGGCCTTCGTGTACGGTGGTGCACGTGCTAAACGT
AACAACTTCGCCTCCGCGGCAGATGCACTTGCTGCGTGCGCAGCTGCTTGAGGATCCCCGGGTACCGAGC
TCGAATTCATCGATGATATCAGATCCGGCTGCTAACAAAGCCCGAAAGGAAGCTGAGTTGGCTGCTGCCA
CCGCTGAGCAATAACTAGCATAACCCCTTGGGGCCTCTAAACGGGTCTTGAGGGGTTTTTTGCTGAAAGG
AGGAACTATATCCGGATATCCACAGGACGGGTGTGGTCGCCATGATCGCGTAGTCGATAGTGGCTCCAAG
TAGCGAAGCGAGCAGGACTGGGCGGCGGCCAAAGCGGTCGGACAGTGCTCCGAGAACGGGTGCGCATAGA
AATTGCATCAACGCATATAGCGCTAGAGTCGACTGCATTAATGAATCGGCCAACGCGCGGGGAGAGGCGG
TTTGCGTATTGGGCGCTCTTCCGCTTCCTCGCTCACTGACTCGCTGCGCTCGGTCGTTCGGCTGCGGCGA
GCGGTATCAGCTCACTCAAAGGCGGTAATACGGTTATCCACAGAATCAGGGGATAACGCAGGAAAGAACA
TGTGAGCAAAAGGCCAGCAAAAGGCCAGGAACCGTAAAAAGGCCGCGTTGCTGGCGTTTTTCCATAGGCT
CCGCCCCCCTGACGAGCATCACAAAAATCGACGCTCAAGTCAGAGGTGGCGAAACCCGACAGGACTATAA
AGATACCAGGCGTTTCCCCCTGGAAGCTCCCTCGTGCGCTCTCCTGTTCCGACCCTGCCGCTTACCGGAT
ACCTGTCCGCCTTTCTCCCTTCGGGAAGCGTGGCGCTTTCTCATAGCTCACGCTGTAGGTATCTCAGTTC
GGTGTAGGTCGTTCGCTCCAAGCTGGGCTGTGTGCACGAACCCCCCGTTCAGCCCGACCGCTGCGCCTTA
TCCGGTAACTATCGTCTTGAGTCCAACCCGGTAAGACACGACTTATCGCCACTGGCAGCAGCCACTGGTA
ACAGGATTAGCAGAGCGAGGTATGTAGGCGGTGCTACAGAGTTCTTGAAGTGGTGGCCTAACTACGGCTA
CACTAGAAGAACAGTATTTGGTATCTGCGCTCTGCTGAAGCCAGTTACCTTCGGAAAAAGAGTTGGTAGC
TCTTGATCCGGCAAACAAACCACCGCTGGTAGCGGTGGTTTTTTTGTTTGCAAGCAGCAGATTACGCGCA
GAAAAAAAGGATCTCAAGAAGATCCTTTGATCTTTTCTACGGGGTCTGACGCTCAGTGGAACGAAAACTC
ACGTTAAGGGATTTTGGTCATGAGATTATCAAAAAGGATCTTCACCTAGATCCTTTTAAATTAAAAATGA
AGTTTTAAATCAATCTAAAGTATATATGAGTAAACTTGGTCTGACAGTTACCAATGCTTAATCAGTGAGG
CACCTATCTCAGCGATCTGTCTATTTCGTTCATCCATAGTTGCCTGACTCCCCGTCGTGTAGATAACTAC
GATACGGGAGGGCTTACCATCTGGCCCCAGTGCTGCAATGATACCGCGAGACCCACGCTCACCGGCTCCA
GATTTATCAGCAATAAACCAGCCAGCCGGAAGGGCCGAGCGCAGAAGTGGTCCTGCAACTTTATCCGCCT
CCATCCAGTCTATTAATTGTTGCCGGGAAGCTAGAGTAAGTAGTTCGCCAGTTAATAGTTTGCGCAACGT
TGTTGCCATTGCTACAGGCATCGTGGTGTCACGCTCGTCGTTTGGTATGGCTTCATTCAGCTCCGGTTCC
CAACGATCAAGGCGAGTTACATGATCCCCCATGTTGTGCAAAAAAGCGGTTAGCTCCTTCGGTCCTCCGA
TCGTTGTCAGAAGTAAGTTGGCCGCAGTGTTATCACTCATGGTTATGGCAGCACTGCATAATTCTCTTAC
TGTCATGCCATCCGTAAGATGCTTTTCTGTGACTGGTGAGTACTCAACCAAGTCATTCTGAGAATAGTGT
ATGCGGCGACCGAGTTGCTCTTGCCCGGCGTCAATACGGGATAATACCGCGCCACATAGCAGAACTTTAA
AAGTGCTCATCATTGGAAAACGTTCTTCGGGGCGAAAACTCTCAAGGATCTTACCGCTGTTGAGATCCAG
TTCGATGTAACCCACTCGTGCACCCAACTGATCTTCAGCATCTTTTACTTTCACCAGCGTTTCTGGGTGA
GCAAAAACAGGAAGGCAAAATGCCGCAAAAAAGGGAATAAGGGCGACACGGAAATGTTGAATACTCATAC
TCTTCCTTTTTCAATATTATTGAAGCATTTATCAGGGTTATTGTCTCATGAGCGGATACATATTTGAATG
TATTTAGAAAAATAAACAAATAGGGGTTCCGCGCACATTTCCCCGAAAAGTGCCACCTGACGTCTAAGAA
ACCATTATTATCATGACATTAACCTATAAAAATAGGCGTATCACGAGGCCCTTTCGTCTCGCGCGTTTCG
GTGATGACGGTGAAAACCTCTGACACATGCAGCTCCCGGAGACGGTCACAGCTTGTCTGTAAGCGGATGC
CGGGAGCAGACAAGCCCGTCAGGGCGCGTCAGCGGGTGTTGGCGGGTGTCGGGGCTGGCTTAACTATGCG
GCATCAGAGCAGATTGTACTGAGAGTGCACCATCC
[37 nt withheld, positions 3186-3222]
AGATTGTATAAGCAAATATTTAAATTGTAAGCGTTAATATTTTGTTAAAATTCGCGTTAAATTTTTGTTA
AATCAGCTCATTTTTTAACCAATAGGCCGAAATCGGCAAAATCCCTTATAAATCAAAAGAATAGACCGAG
ATAGGGT
[37 nt withheld, positions 3370-3406]
AAAGAACGTGGACTCCAACGTCAAAGG
[49 nt withheld, positions 3434-3482]
T
[91 nt withheld, positions 3484-3574]
G
[124 nt withheld, positions 3576-3699]
GGGGATCTCGATCCCGCGAAAT
Features (pLannotate 1.2.2; 16 found; start..end, strand, type, name):
      1..19      +  promoter       T7 promoter: promoter for bacteriophage T7 RNA polymerase
     51..73      +  RBS            RBS: efficient ribosome binding site from bacteriophage T7 gene 10 (Olins and Rangwala, 1989)
     87..110     +  CDS            8xHis: 8xHis affinity tag
    132..422     +  CDS            trpE (fragment): TRPE_ECOLI - Experimental evidence at protein level: Swiss-Prot protein existence level 1. Part of a heterotetrameric complex that catalyzes the two- step biosynthesis of anthranilate, an intermediate in the biosynthesis of L-tryptophan. In the first step, the glutamine-binding beta subunit (TrpG) of anthranilate synthase (AS) provides the glutamine amidotransferase activity which generates ammonia as a substrate that, along with chorismate, is used in the second step, catalyzed by the large alpha subunit of AS (TrpE) to produce anthranilate. In the absence of TrpG, TrpE can synthesize anthran
    435..608     +  CDS            IBPS_BOVIN: Experimental evidence at protein level: Swiss-Prot protein existence level 1. This inhibitor has activity very similar to that of the basic protease inhibitor from bovine tissues. From Bos taurus (Bovine).
    610..638     -  misc_feature   MCS (fragment): pUC18/19 multiple cloning site
    658..707     +  CDS            SET1 (fragment): solubility-enhancement tag derived from T7 phage gene 10B
    715..762     +  terminator     T7 terminator: transcription terminator for bacteriophage T7 RNA polymerase
    788..936     -  CDS            TcR (fragment): tetracycline efflux protein; tet; confers resistance to tetracycline
    943..996     -  CDS            lacI (fragment): lac repressor; lacI; The lac repressor binds to the lac operator to inhibit transcription in E. coli. This inhibition can be relieved by adding lactose or isopropyl-β-D-thiogalactopyranoside (IPTG).
   1179..1767    -  rep_origin     ori: high-copy-number ColE1/pMB1/pBR322/pUC origin of replication
   1938..2798    -  CDS            AmpR: β-lactamase; bla; confers resistance to ampicillin, carbenicillin, and related antibiotics
   2799..2903    -  promoter       AmpR promoter: bla
   2998..3033    +  CDS            rop (fragment): Rop protein, which maintains plasmids at low copy number; rop
   3135..3183    +  misc_feature   bom (fragment): basis of mobility region from pBR322
   3271..3699    -  rep_origin     f1 ori (sequence partly withheld): f1 bacteriophage origin of replication; arrow indicates direction of (+) strand synthesis
