[The description below was written by a language model from this plasmid's Addgene catalogue record and pLannotate feature annotations shown in this document.]
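Description:
BPTI-21 is a bacterial expression plasmid built on the pMMHa backbone that encodes a heavily simplified variant of bovine pancreatic trypsin inhibitor (BPTI), in which 21 of the 58 residues are alanine. The 174 bp coding sequence was inserted between HindIII and BamHI sites and was designed through alanine scanning to reduce the sequence complexity of this small, classic protein-folding model. The plasmid replicates in E. coli through a ColE1/pMB1-type origin and is selected with ampicillin via the β-lactamase gene and its native promoter. An f1 origin is also present, which in principle allows single-stranded DNA production. Short fragments of TcR, lacI, rop and bom are annotated as well. These appear to be non-functional remnants of earlier vector construction. The catalogue gives a total size of 3660 bp, while the sequenced record is 3,721 nt. The listed backbone size of 174 bp seems to duplicate the insert size rather than describe the backbone.

Expression is driven by a T7 promoter with the phage T7 gene 10 ribosome binding site, and transcription ends at a T7 terminator, so production requires a host supplying T7 RNA polymerase. The open reading frame begins with an 8xHis affinity tag, followed by a trpE-derived segment corresponding to the trpΔLE leader, and then the BPTI variant. The trpΔLE leader is commonly used to direct small peptides and proteins into inclusion bodies, which protects them from degradation and boosts yield, while the His tag allows metal-affinity purification of the fusion. The record does not state how the BPTI portion is released from the leader. The construct is suited to producing the alanine-rich variant for studies of how much sequence information is needed for BPTI to fold.
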