Addgene plasmid #195058: BPTI-21
Purpose: simplyfied amino acid sequence by alanine scanning
Depositing lab: Peter Kim & Yutaka Kuroda. Depositing organization: Whitehead Institute for Biomedical Research. Publication: Folding of bovine pancreatic trypsin inhibitor (BPTI) variants in which almost half the residues are alanine. Kuroda Y, Kim PS. J Mol Biol. 2000 May 5;298(3):493-501. doi: 10.1006/jmbi.2000.3622. PubMed 10772865.
Backbone
  Vector backbone: pMMHa
  Backbone size w/o insert (bp): 174
  Total vector size (bp): 3660
  Vector type: Bacterial Expression
Growth in bacteria
  Bacterial resistance: Ampicillin, 100 μg/mL
  Growth temperature: 37°C
  Growth strain: DH5alpha
  Copy number: Unknown
Gene/Insert
  Gene/Insert name: bovine pancreatic trypsin inhibitor (alt name: BPTI-21)
  Species: B. taurus (bovine)
  Insert size (bp): 174
  Mutation: 21 amino acids are Alanine out of 58 amino acids
  Promoter: T7 promotor
  Tag / fusion protein: His tag and trpΔLE leader sequences (N terminal on backbone)
  Cloning method: Restriction Enzyme; 5′ cloning site HindIII (not destroyed); 3′ cloning site BamH (not destroyed)
  Sequencing primers: 5′ No; 3′ No
Terms and licenses: Academic/Nonprofit Terms; Industry Terms: Not Available to Industry
How to cite: BPTI-21 was a gift from Peter Kim & Yutaka Kuroda (Addgene plasmid # 195058 ; http://n2t.net/addgene:195058 ; RRID:Addgene_195058)
