>Addgene plasmid #195058 | BPTI-21 | depositor partial sequence | sequence record 388062 | BPTI-21 sequence 1135 bps
CGAAAATTCCCTTCTAGAATAATTTTGTTTAACTTTAAGAAGGAGATATACATATGCATCACCATCACCA
TCACCATCACCATAAAGCAATTTTCGTACTGAAAGGTTCACTGGACAGAGATCTCGACAGCCGTATTGAA
CTGGAACTGCGTACCGATCATAAAGAGCTGTCTGAACATCTGCTGCTGGTTGATCTCGCCCGTAATGATC
TGGCACGCATTGCTACCCCCGGCAGCCGCTACGTCGCCGATCTCACCAAAGTTGACCGTTATTCCTATGT
GCTGCACCTCGTCTCTCGCGTAGTCGGCGAACTGCGTCACGATCTTGACGCCCTGCACGCTTATCGCGCC
GCTCTGAATCTGGGGACGTTAAGCGGTGCGCCGAAAGTACGCGCTAAGCTTTGGATGCGCCCGGCATTCT
GCCTGGAACCACCGTACGCAGGTCCGGCGAAAGCGCGCATCATCCGTTACTTCTACAACGCTGCCGCAGG
CGCCGCTCAGGCCTTCGTGTACGGTGGTGCACGTGCTAAACGTAACAACTTCGCCTCCGCGGCAGATGCA
CTTGCTGCGTGCGCAGCTGCTTGAGGATCCCCGGGTACCGAGCTCGAATTCATCGATGATATCAGATCCG
GCTGCTAACAAAGCCCGAAAGGAAGCTGAGTTGGCTGCTGCCACCGCTGAGCAATAACTAGCATAACCCC
TTGGGGCCTCTAAACGGGTCTTGAGGGGTTTTTTGCTGAAAGGAGGAACTATATCCGGATATCCACAGGA
CGGGTGTGGTCGCCATGATCGCGTAGTCGATAGTGGCTCCAAGTAGCGAAGCGAGCAGGACTGGGCGGCG
GCCAAAGCGGTCGGACAGTGCTCCGAGAACGGGTGCGCATAGAAATTGCATCAACGCATATAGCGCTAGA
GTCGACTGCATTAATGAATCGGCCAACGCGCGGGGAGAGGCGGTTTGCGTATTGGGCGCTCTTCCGCTTC
CTCGCTCACTGACTCGCTGCGCTCGGGTCGTTCGGCTGCGGCGAGCGGTATCAGCTCACTCAAGGGCGGG
TAAATACGGGTTATCCACAGATCAGGGGATACGCAGAAGACCATGTGAGCAAAAAGGGACCCAAGCCAAA
AAAGAGGCCCCAGGG
